Addgene plasmid #123350: pcDNA3-Venus-cpVenus-FLARE-Cameleon
Purpose: Yellow-fluorescent homoFRET/anisotropy-based genetically encoded calcium indicator. Contains monomeric Venus/cpVenus-E172 homoFRET pair.
Depositing lab: Jin Zhang. Depositing organization: University of California, San Diego (UCSD). Publication: Single-color, ratiometric biosensors for detecting signaling activities in live cells. Ross BL, Tenner B, Markwardt ML, Zviman A, Shi G, Kerr JP, Snell NE, McFarland JJ, Mauban JR, Ward CW, Rizzo MA, Zhang J. eLife. 2018 Jul 3;7. pii: 35458. doi: 10.7554/eLife.35458 PubMed 29968564.
Backbone
  Vector backbone: pcDNA3
  Backbone manufacturer: Invitrogen
  Backbone size w/o insert (bp): 5517
  Total vector size (bp): 7512
  Vector type: Mammalian Expression
  Selectable markers: Neomycin (select with G418)
Growth in bacteria
  Bacterial resistance: Ampicillin, 100 μg/mL
  Growth temperature: 37°C
  Growth strain: DH5alpha
  Copy number: High Copy
Gene/Insert
  Gene/Insert name: Venus-cpVenus-FLARE-Cameleon
  Species: Synthetic
  Insert size (bp): 1995
  Promoter: CMV
  Tag / fusion protein: Venus (N terminal on insert); cpVenus[E172] (C terminal on insert); 6xHIS (N terminal on backbone); T7 tag (gene 10 leader) (N terminal on backbone); Xpress (TM) tag (N terminal on backbone)
  Cloning method: Restriction Enzyme; 5′ cloning site BamHI (not destroyed); 3′ cloning site EcoRI (not destroyed)
  Sequencing primers: 5′ CMV forward; 3′ BGH reverse
Terms and licenses: Academic/Nonprofit Terms; Industry Terms: Not Available to Industry
How to cite: pcDNA3-Venus-cpVenus-FLARE-Cameleon was a gift from Jin Zhang (Addgene plasmid # 123350 ; http://n2t.net/addgene:123350 ; RRID:Addgene_123350)
