[The description below was written by a language model from this plasmid's Addgene catalogue record and pLannotate feature annotations shown in this document.]
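Description:
pcDNA3-Venus-cpVenus-FLARE-Cameleon is a mammalian expression plasmid of about 7.5 kb, built on the pcDNA3 backbone, that encodes a yellow, single-colour genetically encoded calcium indicator. It is maintained in E. coli through a high-copy ColE1/pUC-type origin and an ampicillin resistance gene. An SV40 promoter-driven neo cassette with an SV40 polyadenylation signal allows G418 selection of transfected mammalian cells. The backbone also carries an f1 origin, plus T7 and SP6 phage promoters flanking the cloning region.

The roughly 2 kb synthetic insert was cloned between BamHI and EcoRI sites, downstream of the CMV enhancer/promoter and upstream of the bGH polyadenylation signal. The open reading frame begins with a backbone-derived leader containing a 6xHis tag, the T7 gene 10 leader and the Xpress epitope, which includes an enterokinase site. This is followed by monomeric Venus, a calmodulin segment, a short fragment annotated as matching myosin light chain kinase (the calmodulin-binding peptide typical of cameleon designs), and finally a circularly permuted Venus, recorded as cpVenus-E172 and annotated as cp173Venus.

In cameleon sensors, calcium binding causes calmodulin to wrap around the target peptide, changing the distance and orientation between the two flanking fluorescent proteins. Here both fluorophores are Venus variants, so energy transfer is homoFRET. It is read out as a change in fluorescence anisotropy (polarisation) rather than as a two-colour emission ratio. This gives ratiometric calcium imaging in live cells while occupying only one spectral channel, leaving other channels free for additional reporters. A few small annotations, such as the HIV LTR, capTEV, ble and lacI fragments, appear to be short partial matches rather than functional elements.
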