Features (pLannotate 1.2.2; 27 found; start..end, strand, type, name):
     28..80      -  misc_feature   bom (fragment): basis of mobility region from pBR322
    235..614     +  enhancer       CMV enhancer: human cytomegalovirus immediate early enhancer
    615..818     +  promoter       CMV promoter: human cytomegalovirus (CMV) immediate early promoter
    814..847     +  LTR            5' LTR (truncated) (fragment): truncated 5' long terminal repeat (LTR) from HIV-1
    863..881     +  promoter       T7 promoter: promoter for bacteriophage T7 RNA polymerase
    922..942     +  CDS            capTEV™ (fragment): composite tag for in vivo biotinylation, TEV protease cleavage, and 6xHis tagging
    943..975     +  CDS            T7 tag (gene 10 leader): leader peptide from bacteriophage T7 gene 10 promotes efficient translation in E. coli
    979..1002    +  CDS            Xpress™ tag: Xpress™ epitope tag, including an enterokinase recognition and cleavage site
   1009..1725    +  CDS            mVenus: mVenus is a basic (constitutively fluorescent) yellow fluorescent protein published in 2006, derived from Aequorea victoria. It is reported to be a rapidly-maturing monomer with moderate acid sensitivity.
   1729..2085    +  CDS            CALMA_ARBPU (fragment): Experimental evidence at protein level: Swiss-Prot protein existence level 1. Calmodulin mediates the control of a large number of enzymes, ion channels and other proteins by Ca(2+). Among the enzymes to be stimulated by the calmodulin-Ca(2+) complex are a number of protein kinases and phosphatases. From Arbacia punctulata (Punctuate sea urchin).
   2182..2271    +  CDS            MYLK2 (fragment): MYLK2_HUMAN - Experimental evidence at protein level: Swiss-Prot protein existence level 1. Implicated in the level of global muscle contraction and cardiac function. Phosphorylates a specific serine in the N-terminus of a myosin light chain. From Homo sapiens (Human).
   2269..3000    +  CDS            cp173Venus: circularly permuted form of the Venus yellow fluorescent protein (Nagai et al., 2004) efficient FRET acceptor for CFP
   3064..3082    -  promoter       SP6 promoter: promoter for bacteriophage SP6 RNA polymerase
   3108..3332    +  polyA_signal   bGH poly(A) signal: bovine growth hormone polyadenylation signal
   3336..3357    +  promoter       SV40 promoter (fragment): SV40 enhancer and early promoter
   3378..3806    +  rep_origin     f1 ori (sequence partly withheld): f1 bacteriophage origin of replication; arrow indicates direction of (+) strand synthesis
   3820..4149    +  promoter       SV40 promoter: SV40 enhancer and early promoter
   4216..5007    +  CDS            neo: KKA2_KLEPN - Also known as kan, nptII. Experimental evidence at protein level: Swiss-Prot protein existence level 1. Resistance to kanamycin, neomycin, paromomycin, ribostamycin, butirosin and gentamicin B. From Klebsiella pneumoniae.
   5031..5189    +  CDS            ble (fragment): BLE_KLEPN - Experimental evidence at protein level: Swiss-Prot protein existence level 1. Binding protein with a strong affinity to the bleomycin family of antibiotics. Binds to CL990; an antimitotic-antibiotic compound. From Klebsiella pneumoniae.
   5184..5305    +  polyA_signal   SV40 poly(A) signal: SV40 polyadenylation signal
   5378..5394    -  protein_bind   lac operator: The lac repressor binds to the lac operator to inhibit transcription in E. coli. This inhibition can be relieved by adding lactose or isopropyl-β-D-thiogalactopyranoside (IPTG). lac repressor encoded by lacI
   5402..5432    -  promoter       lac promoter: promoter for the E. coli lac operon
   5447..5468    -  protein_bind   CAP binding site: CAP binding activates transcription in the presence of cAMP. E. coli catabolite activator protein
   5481..5573    -  CDS            lacI (fragment): lac repressor; lacI; The lac repressor binds to the lac operator to inhibit transcription in E. coli. This inhibition can be relieved by adding lactose or isopropyl-β-D-thiogalactopyranoside (IPTG).
   5756..6344    -  rep_origin     ori: high-copy-number ColE1/pMB1/pBR322/pUC origin of replication
   6515..7375    -  CDS            AmpR: β-lactamase; bla; confers resistance to ampicillin, carbenicillin, and related antibiotics
   7376..7480    -  promoter       AmpR promoter: bla
>Addgene plasmid #123350 | pcDNA3-Venus-cpVenus-FLARE-Cameleon | addgene full sequence | sequence record 307103 | Addgene NGS Result
GACGGATCGGGAGATCTCCCGATCCCCTATGGTGCACTCTCAGTACAATCTGCTCTGATGCCGCATAGTT
AAGCCAGTATCTGCTCCCTGCTTGTGTGTTGGAGGTCGCTGAGTAGTGCGCGAGCAAAATTTAAGCTACA
ACAAGGCAAGGCTTGACCGACAATTGCATGAAGAATCTGCTTAGGGTTAGGCGTTTTGCGCTGCTTCGCG
ATGTACGGGCCAGATATACGCGTTGACATTGATTATTGACTAGTTATTAATAGTAATCAATTACGGGGTC
ATTAGTTCATAGCCCATATATGGAGTTCCGCGTTACATAACTTACGGTAAATGGCCCGCCTGGCTGACCG
CCCAACGACCCCCGCCCATTGACGTCAATAATGACGTATGTTCCCATAGTAACGCCAATAGGGACTTTCC
ATTGACGTCAATGGGTGGAGTATTTACGGTAAACTGCCCACTTGGCAGTACATCAAGTGTATCATATGCC
AAGTACGCCCCCTATTGACGTCAATGACGGTAAATGGCCCGCCTGGCATTATGCCCAGTACATGACCTTA
TGGGACTTTCCTACTTGGCAGTACATCTACGTATTAGTCATCGCTATTACCATGGTGATGCGGTTTTGGC
AGTACATCAATGGGCGTGGATAGCGGTTTGACTCACGGGGATTTCCAAGTCTCCACCCCATTGACGTCAA
TGGGAGTTTGTTTTGGCACCAAAATCAACGGGACTTTCCAAAATGTCGTAACAACTCCGCCCCATTGACG
CAAATGGGCGGTAGGCGTGTACGGTGGGAGGTCTATATAAGCAGAGCTCTCTGGCTAACTAGAGAACCCA
CTGCTTACTGGCTTATCGAAATTAATACGACTCACTATAGGGAGACCCAAGCTTGCGGCCGCCACCATGG
TGCGGGGTTCTCATCATCATCATCATCATGGTATGGCTAGCATGACTGGTGGACAGCAAATGGGTCGGGA
TCTGTACGACGATGACGATAAGGATCCCATGGTGAGCAAGGGCGAGGAGCTGTTCACCGGGGTGGTGCCC
ATCCTGGTCGAGCTGGACGGCGACGTAAACGGCCACAAGTTCAGCGTGTCCGGCGAGGGCGAGGGCGATG
CCACCTACGGCAAGCTGACCCTGAAGCTGATCTGCACCACCGGCAAGCTGCCCGTGCCCTGGCCCACCCT
CGTGACCACCCTGGGCTACGGCCTGCAGTGCTTCGCCCGCTACCCCGACCACATGAAGCAGCACGACTTC
TTCAAGTCCGCCATGCCCGAAGGCTACGTCCAGGAGCGCACCATCTTCTTCAAGGACGACGGCAACTACA
AGACCCGCGCCGAGGTGAAGTTCGAGGGCGACACCCTGGTGAACCGCATCGAGCTGAAGGGCATCGACTT
CAAGGAGGACGGCAACATCCTGGGGCACAAGCTGGAGTACAACTACAACAGCCACAACGTCTATATCACC
GCCGACAAGCAGAAGAACGGCATCAAGGCCAACTTCAAGATCCGCCACAACATCGAGGACGGCGGCGTGC
AGCTCGCCGACCACTACCAGCAGAACACCCCCATCGGCGACGGCCCCGTGCTGCTGCCCGACAACCACTA
CCTGAGCTACCAGTCCAAGCTGAGCAAAGACCCCAACGAGAAGCGCGATCACATGGTCCTGCTGGAGTTC
GTGACCGCCGCCGGGATCACTCTCGGCATGGACGAGCTGTACAAGCGCATGCATGACCAACTGACAGAAG
AGCAGATTGCAGAGTTCAAAGAAGCCTTCTCATTATTCGACAAGGATGGGGACGGCACCATCACCACAAA
GGAACTTGGCACCGTTATGAGGTCGCTTGGACAAAACCCAACGGAAGCAGAATTGCAGGATATGATCAAT
GAAGTCGATGCTGATGGCAATGGAACGATTTACTTTCCTGAATTTCTTACTATGATGGCTAGAAAAATGA
AGGACACAGACAGCGAAGAGGAAATCCGAGAAGCATTCCGTGTTTTTGACAAGGATGGGAACGGCTACAT
CAGCGCTGCTCAGTTACGTCACGTCATGACAAACCTCGGGGAGAAGTTAACAGATGAAGAAGTTGATGAA
ATGATAAGGGAAGCAGATATCGATGGTGATGGCCAAGTAAACTATGAAGAGTTTGTACAAATGATGACAG
CAAAGGGGGGGAAGAGGCGCTGGAAGAAAAACTTCATTGCCGTCAGCGCTGCCAACCGGTTCAAGAAGAT
CTCCAGCTCCGGGGCACTGGAGCTCATGGGCGGCGTGCAGCTCGCCGACCACTACCAGCAGAACACCCCC
ATCGGCGACGGCCCCGTGCTGCTGCCCGACAACCACTACCTGAGCTACCAGTCCAAGCTGAGCAAAGACC
CCAACGAGAAGCGCGATCACATGGTCCTGCTGGAGTTCGTGACCGCCGCCGGGATCACTCTCGGCATGGA
CGAGCTGTACAAGGGAGGTACCGGTGGATCTATGGTGAGCAAGGGCGAGGAGCTGTTCACCGGGGTGGTG
CCCATCCTGGTCGAGCTGGACGGCGACGTAAACGGCCACAAGTTCAGCGTGTCCGGCGAGGGCGAGGGCG
ATGCCACCTACGGCAAGCTGACCCTGAAGCTGATCTGCACCACCGGCAAGCTGCCCGTGCCCTGGCCCAC
CCTCGTGACCACCCTGGGCTACGGCCTTCAGTGCTTCGCCCGCTACCCCGACCACATGAAGCAGCACGAC
TTCTTCAAGTCCGCCATGCCCGAAGGCTACGTCCAGGAGCGCACCATCTTCTTCAAGGACGACGGCAACT
ACAAGACCCGCGCCGAGGTGAAGTTCGAGGGCGACACCCTGGTGAACCGCATCGAGCTGAAGGGCATCGA
CTTCAAGGAGGACGGCAACATCCTGGGGCACAAGCTGGAGTACAACTACAACAGCCACAACGTCTATATC
ACCGCCGACAAGCAGAAGAACGGCATCAAGGCCAACTTCAAGATCCGCCACAACATCGAGTAAGAATTCT
GCAGATATCCATCACACTGGCGGCCGCTCGAGCATGCATCTAGAGGGCCCTATTCTATAGTGTCACCTAA
ATGCTAGAGCTCGCTGATCAGCCTCGACTGTGCCTTCTAGTTGCCAGCCATCTGTTGTTTGCCCCTCCCC
CGTGCCTTCCTTGACCCTGGAAGGTGCCACTCCCACTGTCCTTTCCTAATAAAATGAGGAAATTGCATCG
CATTGTCTGAGTAGGTGTCATTCTATTCTGGGGGGTGGGGTGGGGCAGGACAGCAAGGGGGAGGATTGGG
AAGACAATAGCAGGCATGCTGGGGATGCGGTGGGCTCTATGGCTTCTGAGGCGGAAAGAACCAGCTGGGG
CTCTAGGGGGTATCCCC
[124 nt withheld, positions 3378-3501]
C
[91 nt withheld, positions 3503-3593]
A
[49 nt withheld, positions 3595-3643]
CCTTTGACGTTGGAGTCCACGTTCTTT
[37 nt withheld, positions 3671-3707]
ACCCTATCTCGGTCTATTCTTTTGATTTATAAGGGATTTTGCCGATTTCGGCCTATTGGTTAAAAAATGA
GCTGATTTAACAAAAATTTAACGCGAATTAATTCTGTGGAATGTGTGTCAGTTAGGGTGTGGAAAGTCCC
CAGGCTCCCCAGCAGGCAGAAGTATGCAAAGCATGCATCTCAATTAGTCAGCAACCAGGTGTGGAAAGTC
CCCAGGCTCCCCAGCAGGCAGAAGTATGCAAAGCATGCATCTCAATTAGTCAGCAACCATAGTCCCGCCC
CTAACTCCGCCCATCCCGCCCCTAACTCCGCCCAGTTCCGCCCATTCTCCGCCCCATGGCTGACTAATTT
TTTTTATTTATGCAGAGGCCGAGGCCGCCTCTGCCTCTGAGCTATTCCAGAAGTAGTGAGGAGGCTTTTT
TGGAGGCCTAGGCTTTTGCAAAAAGCTCCCGGGAGCTTGTATATCCATTTTCGGATCTGATCAAGAGACA
GGATGAGGATCGTTTCGCATGATTGAACAAGATGGATTGCACGCAGGTTCTCCGGCCGCTTGGGTGGAGA
GGCTATTCGGCTATGACTGGGCACAACAGACAATCGGCTGCTCTGATGCCGCCGTGTTCCGGCTGTCAGC
GCAGGGGCGCCCGGTTCTTTTTGTCAAGACCGACCTGTCCGGTGCCCTGAATGAACTGCAGGACGAGGCA
GCGCGGCTATCGTGGCTGGCCACGACGGGCGTTCCTTGCGCAGCTGTGCTCGACGTTGTCACTGAAGCGG
GAAGGGACTGGCTGCTATTGGGCGAAGTGCCGGGGCAGGATCTCCTGTCATCTCACCTTGCTCCTGCCGA
GAAAGTATCCATCATGGCTGATGCAATGCGGCGGCTGCATACGCTTGATCCGGCTACCTGCCCATTCGAC
CACCAAGCGAAACATCGCATCGAGCGAGCACGTACTCGGATGGAAGCCGGTCTTGTCGATCAGGATGATC
TGGACGAAGAGCATCAGGGGCTCGCGCCAGCCGAACTGTTCGCCAGGCTCAAGGCGCGCATGCCCGACGG
CGAGGATCTCGTCGTGACCCATGGCGATGCCTGCTTGCCGAATATCATGGTGGAAAATGGCCGCTTTTCT
GGATTCATCGACTGTGGCCGGCTGGGTGTGGCGGACCGCTATCAGGACATAGCGTTGGCTACCCGTGATA
TTGCTGAAGAGCTTGGCGGCGAATGGGCTGACCGCTTCCTCGTGCTTTACGGTATCGCCGCTCCCGATTC
GCAGCGCATCGCCTTCTATCGCCTTCTTGACGAGTTCTTCTGAGCGGGACTCTGGGGTTCGAAATGACCG
ACCAAGCGACGCCCAACCTGCCATCACGAGATTTCGATTCCACCGCCGCCTTCTATGAAAGGTTGGGCTT
CGGAATCGTTTTCCGGGACGCCGGCTGGATGATCCTCCAGCGCGGGGATCTCATGCTGGAGTTCTTCGCC
CACCCCAACTTGTTTATTGCAGCTTATAATGGTTACAAATAAAGCAATAGCATCACAAATTTCACAAATA
AAGCATTTTTTTCACTGCATTCTAGTTGTGGTTTGTCCAAACTCATCAATGTATCTTATCATGTCTGTAT
ACCGTCGACCTCTAGCTAGAGCTTGGCGTAATCATGGTCATAGCTGTTTCCTGTGTGAAATTGTTATCCG
CTCACAATTCCACACAACATACGAGCCGGAAGCATAAAGTGTAAAGCCTGGGGTGCCTAATGAGTGAGCT
AACTCACATTAATTGCGTTGCGCTCACTGCCCGCTTTCCAGTCGGGAAACCTGTCGTGCCAGCTGCATTA
ATGAATCGGCCAACGCGCGGGGAGAGGCGGTTTGCGTATTGGGCGCTCTTCCGCTTCCTCGCTCACTGAC
TCGCTGCGCTCGGTCGTTCGGCTGCGGCGAGCGGTATCAGCTCACTCAAAGGCGGTAATACGGTTATCCA
CAGAATCAGGGGATAACGCAGGAAAGAACATGTGAGCAAAAGGCCAGCAAAAGGCCAGGAACCGTAAAAA
GGCCGCGTTGCTGGCGTTTTTCCATAGGCTCCGCCCCCCTGACGAGCATCACAAAAATCGACGCTCAAGT
CAGAGGTGGCGAAACCCGACAGGACTATAAAGATACCAGGCGTTTCCCCCTGGAAGCTCCCTCGTGCGCT
CTCCTGTTCCGACCCTGCCGCTTACCGGATACCTGTCCGCCTTTCTCCCTTCGGGAAGCGTGGCGCTTTC
TCATAGCTCACGCTGTAGGTATCTCAGTTCGGTGTAGGTCGTTCGCTCCAAGCTGGGCTGTGTGCACGAA
CCCCCCGTTCAGCCCGACCGCTGCGCCTTATCCGGTAACTATCGTCTTGAGTCCAACCCGGTAAGACACG
ACTTATCGCCACTGGCAGCAGCCACTGGTAACAGGATTAGCAGAGCGAGGTATGTAGGCGGTGCTACAGA
GTTCTTGAAGTGGTGGCCTAACTACGGCTACACTAGAAGAACAGTATTTGGTATCTGCGCTCTGCTGAAG
CCAGTTACCTTCGGAAAAAGAGTTGGTAGCTCTTGATCCGGCAAACAAACCACCGCTGGTAGCGGTGGTT
TTTTTGTTTGCAAGCAGCAGATTACGCGCAGAAAAAAAGGATCTCAAGAAGATCCTTTGATCTTTTCTAC
GGGGTCTGACGCTCAGTGGAACGAAAACTCACGTTAAGGGATTTTGGTCATGAGATTATCAAAAAGGATC
TTCACCTAGATCCTTTTAAATTAAAAATGAAGTTTTAAATCAATCTAAAGTATATATGAGTAAACTTGGT
CTGACAGTTACCAATGCTTAATCAGTGAGGCACCTATCTCAGCGATCTGTCTATTTCGTTCATCCATAGT
TGCCTGACTCCCCGTCGTGTAGATAACTACGATACGGGAGGGCTTACCATCTGGCCCCAGTGCTGCAATG
ATACCGCGAGACCCACGCTCACCGGCTCCAGATTTATCAGCAATAAACCAGCCAGCCGGAAGGGCCGAGC
GCAGAAGTGGTCCTGCAACTTTATCCGCCTCCATCCAGTCTATTAATTGTTGCCGGGAAGCTAGAGTAAG
TAGTTCGCCAGTTAATAGTTTGCGCAACGTTGTTGCCATTGCTACAGGCATCGTGGTGTCACGCTCGTCG
TTTGGTATGGCTTCATTCAGCTCCGGTTCCCAACGATCAAGGCGAGTTACATGATCCCCCATGTTGTGCA
AAAAAGCGGTTAGCTCCTTCGGTCCTCCGATCGTTGTCAGAAGTAAGTTGGCCGCAGTGTTATCACTCAT
GGTTATGGCAGCACTGCATAATTCTCTTACTGTCATGCCATCCGTAAGATGCTTTTCTGTGACTGGTGAG
TACTCAACCAAGTCATTCTGAGAATAGTGTATGCGGCGACCGAGTTGCTCTTGCCCGGCGTCAATACGGG
ATAATACCGCGCCACATAGCAGAACTTTAAAAGTGCTCATCATTGGAAAACGTTCTTCGGGGCGAAAACT
CTCAAGGATCTTACCGCTGTTGAGATCCAGTTCGATGTAACCCACTCGTGCACCCAACTGATCTTCAGCA
TCTTTTACTTTCACCAGCGTTTCTGGGTGAGCAAAAACAGGAAGGCAAAATGCCGCAAAAAAGGGAATAA
GGGCGACACGGAAATGTTGAATACTCATACTCTTCCTTTTTCAATATTATTGAAGCATTTATCAGGGTTA
TTGTCTCATGAGCGGATACATATTTGAATGTATTTAGAAAAATAAACAAATAGGGGTTCCGCGCACATTT
CCCCGAAAAGTGCCACCTGACGTC
